>Addgene plasmid #163503 | AiP11633 - pAAV-hsA2-AiE0140h-minRho-SYFP2-WPRE3-BGHpA (Alias: CN1633) | addgene full sequence | sequence record 325769 | Addgene NGS Result
CCTGCAGGCAGCTGCGCGCTCGCTCGCTCACTGAGGCCGCCCGGGCGTCGGGCGACCTTTGGTCGCCCGG
CCTCAGTGAGCGAGCGAGCGCGCAGAGAGGGAGTGGCCAACTCCATCACTAGGGGTTCCTGCGGCCGCAA
CGCGTTTAGAACAATGGCTGGCCCATAGTAAATGCCGTGTTAGTGTGTTAGTTGCTGTTCTTCCACGTCA
GAAGAGGCACAGACAAATTACCACCAGGTGGCGCTCAGAGTCTGCGGAGGCATCACAACAGCCCTGAATT
TGAATCCTGCTCTGCCACTGCCTAGTTGAGACCTTTTACTACCTGACTAGCTGTTTGTGTATTTTAGGTG
TTTGTTTATCTATACCTCTGAGAAAGCCATTTTTTTTAACATGAAGAAGTATAAAATATTGTGTGTGAAG
ATTAAGCCCTTTCTTGCTCTATGTATTTGAGCCTAGAAAAAGACACACTCCCAAGAAATTAGAATAAAGG
GAAAAATGACTTTGAGATGTACTTTCTTAAAATAACTGAAGTAATGACCGCATGAGCCAGCTGATGGGTT
TTTAAATGGATACGTTTCTATCAGCCTGCTGCTTGATGCCAGAGCCAAATATATATGGAGTGTATTATAT
CATATCCTGTAGGCAGGAGACTGTTGGGGCATTGGGGGACTTAGAGAGGTGAAGTGGCAGGCTTGGCACA
GGAATTAACAGCATGGCTACCGTCAACCAGAATTCGATATCATAATCAACCATAGGTACCGAGCTCGGGA
TTCAGCCGGGAGCTTAGGGAGGGGAGGTCACTTCATAAGGGCCTGGGGGGGGAGTTGGAGCCACGAGTCG
TCCAGCCGGAGCCCCGTGTGGCTGAGCTCCGGCCTCAGAAGCATCCCCGGGTTGGATCCTTCGAAGCTAG
CGCTACCGGTCGCCACCATGGTGAGCAAGGGCGAGGAGCTGTTCACCGGGGTGGTGCCCATCCTGGTCGA
GCTGGACGGCGACGTAAACGGCCACAAGTTCAGCGTGTCCGGCGAGGGCGAGGGCGATGCCACCTACGGC
AAGCTGACCCTGAAGCTGATCTGCACCACCGGCAAGCTGCCCGTGCCCTGGCCCACCCTCGTGACCACCC
TGGGCTACGGCGTGCAGTGCTTCGCCCGCTACCCCGACCACATGAAGCAGCACGACTTCTTCAAGTCCGC
CATGCCCGAAGGCTACGTCCAGGAGCGCACCATCTTCTTCAAGGACGACGGCAACTACAAGACCCGCGCC
GAGGTGAAGTTCGAGGGCGACACCCTGGTGAACCGCATCGAGCTGAAGGGCATCGACTTCAAGGAGGACG
GCAACATCCTGGGGCACAAGCTGGAGTACAACTACAACAGCCACAACGTCTATATCACCGCCGACAAGCA
GAAGAACGGCATCAAGGCCAACTTCAAGATCCGCCACAACATCGAGGACGGCGGCGTGCAGCTCGCCGAC
CACTACCAGCAGAACACCCCCATCGGCGACGGCCCCGTGCTGCTGCCCGACAACCACTACCTGAGCTACC
AGTCCAAGCTGAGCAAAGACCCCAACGAGAAGCGCGATCACATGGTCCTGCTGGAGTTCGTGACCGCCGC
CGGGATCACTCTCGGCATGGACGAGCTGTACAAGTAAGTCGACATCATAATCAACCTCTGGATTACAAAA
TTTGTGAAAGATTGACTGGTATTCTTAACTATGTTGCTCCTTTTACGCTATGTGGATACGCTGCTTTAAT
GCCTTTGTATCATGCTATTGCTTCCCGTATGGCTTTCATTTTCTCCTCCTTGTATAAATCCTGGTTAGTT
CTTGCCACGGCGGAACTCATCGCCGCCTGCCTTGCCCGCTGCTGGACAGGGGCTCGGCTGTTGGGCACTG
ACAATTCCGTGGCTCGAGAGATCTTCGACTGTGCCTTCTAGTTGCCAGCCATCTGTTGTTTGCCCCTCCC
CCGTGCCTTCCTTGACCCTGGAAGGTGCCACTCCCACTGTCCTTTCCTAATAAAATGAGGAAATTGCATC
GCATTGTCTGAGTAGGTGTCATTCTATTCTGGGGGGTGGGGTGGGGCAGGACAGCAAGGGGGAGGATTGG
GAAGACAATAGCAGGCATGAGATCTCACGTGCGGACCGAGCGGCCGCAGGAACCCCTAGTGATGGAGTTG
GCCACTCCCTCTCTGCGCGCTCGCTCGCTCACTGAGGCCGGGCGACCAAAGGTCGCCCGACGCCCGGGCT
TTGCCCGGGCGGCCTCAGTGAGCGAGCGAGCGCGCAGCTGCCTGCAGGGGCGCCTGATGCGGTATTTTCT
CCTTACGCATCTGTGCGGTATTTCACACCGCATA
[95 nt withheld, positions 2345-2439]
T
[46 nt withheld, positions 2441-2486]
C
[141 nt withheld, positions 2488-2628]
CCTTTGACGTTGGAGTCCACGTTCTTT
[37 nt withheld, positions 2656-2692]
ACTCTATCTCGGGCTATTCTTTTGATTTATAAGGGATTTTGCCGATTTCGGTCTATTGGTTAAAAAATGA
GCTGATTTAACAAAAATTTAACGGGAATTTTAACAAAATATTAACGTTTACAATTTTATGGTGCACTCTC
AGTACAATCTGCTCTGATGCCGCATAGTTAAGCCAGCCCCGACACCCGCCAACACCCGCTGACGCGCCCT
GACGGGCTTGTCTGCTCCCGGCATCCGCTTACAGACAAGCTGTGACCGTCTCCGGGAGCTGCATGTGTCA
GAGGTTTTCACCGTCATCACCGAAACGCGCGAGACGAAAGGGCCTCGTGATACGCCTATTTTTATAGGTT
AATGTCATGATAATAATGGTTTCTTAGACGTCAGGTGGCACTTTTCGGGGAAATGTGCGCGGAACCCCTA
TTTGTTTATTTTTCTAAATACATTCAAATATGTATCCGCTCATGAGACAATAACCCTGATAAATGCTTCA
ATAATATTGAAAAAGGAAGAGTATGAGTATTCAACATTTCCGTGTCGCCCTTATTCCCTTTTTTGCGGCA
TTTTGCCTTCCTGTTTTTGCTCACCCAGAAACGCTGGTGAAAGTAAAAGATGCTGAAGATCAGTTGGGTG
CACGAGTGGGTTACATCGAACTGGATCTCAACAGCGGTAAGATCCTTGAGAGTTTTCGCCCCGAAGAACG
TTTTCCAATGATGAGCACTTTTAAAGTTCTGCTATGTGGCGCGGTATTATCCCGTATTGACGCCGGGCAA
GAGCAACTCGGTCGCCGCATACACTATTCTCAGAATGACTTGGTTGAGTACTCACCAGTCACAGAAAAGC
ATCTTACGGATGGCATGACAGTAAGAGAATTATGCAGTGCTGCCATAACCATGAGTGATAACACTGCGGC
CAACTTACTTCTGACAACGATCGGAGGACCGAAGGAGCTAACCGCTTTTTTGCACAACATGGGGGATCAT
GTAACTCGCCTTGATCGTTGGGAACCGGAGCTGAATGAAGCCATACCAAACGACGAGCGTGACACCACGA
TGCCTGTAGCAATGGCAACAACGTTGCGCAAACTATTAACTGGCGAACTACTTACTCTAGCTTCCCGGCA
ACAATTAATAGACTGGATGGAGGCGGATAAAGTTGCAGGACCACTTCTGCGCTCGGCCCTTCCGGCTGGC
TGGTTTATTGCTGATAAATCTGGAGCCGGTGAGCGTGGGTCTCGCGGTATCATTGCAGCACTGGGGCCAG
ATGGTAAGCCCTCCCGTATCGTAGTTATCTACACGACGGGGAGTCAGGCAACTATGGATGAACGAAATAG
ACAGATCGCTGAGATAGGTGCCTCACTGATTAAGCATTGGTAACTGTCAGACCAAGTTTACTCATATATA
CTTTAGATTGATTTAAAACTTCATTTTTAATTTAAAAGGATCTAGGTGAAGATCCTTTTTGATAATCTCA
TGACCAAAATCCCTTAACGTGAGTTTTCGTTCCACTGAGCGTCAGACCCCGTAGAAAAGATCAAAGGATC
TTCTTGAGATCCTTTTTTTCTGCGCGTAATCTGCTGCTTGCAAACAAAAAAACCACCGCTACCAGCGGTG
GTTTGTTTGCCGGATCAAGAGCTACCAACTCTTTTTCCGAAGGTAACTGGCTTCAGCAGAGCGCAGATAC
CAAATACTGTTCTTCTAGTGTAGCCGTAGTTAGGCCACCACTTCAAGAACTCTGTAGCACCGCCTACATA
CCTCGCTCTGCTAATCCTGTTACCAGTGGCTGCTGCCAGTGGCGATAAGTCGTGTCTTACCGGGTTGGAC
TCAAGACGATAGTTACCGGATAAGGCGCAGCGGTCGGGCTGAACGGGGGGTTCGTGCACACAGCCCAGCT
TGGAGCGAACGACCTACACCGAACTGAGATACCTACAGCGTGAGCTATGAGAAAGCGCCACGCTTCCCGA
AGGGAGAAAGGCGGACAGGTATCCGGTAAGCGGCAGGGTCGGAACAGGAGAGCGCACGAGGGAGCTTCCA
GGGGGAAACGCCTGGTATCTTTATAGTCCTGTCGGGTTTCGCCACCTCTGACTTGAGCGTCGATTTTTGT
GATGCTCGTCAGGGGGGCGGAGCCTATGGAAAAACGCCAGCAACGCGGCCTTTTTACGGTTCCTGGCCTT
TTGCTGGCCTTTTGCTCACATGT
Features (pLannotate 1.2.2; 14 found; start..end, strand, type, name):
     12..39      +  repeat_region  AAV2 ITR (fragment): inverted terminal repeat of adeno-associated virus serotype 2 inverted
     68..95      +  repeat_region  AAV2 ITR (fragment): inverted terminal repeat of adeno-associated virus serotype 2 inverted
    928..1644    +  CDS            SYFP2: SYFP2 is a basic (constitutively fluorescent) yellow fluorescent protein published in 2006, derived from Aequorea victoria. It is reported to be a very rapidly-maturing monomer with moderate acid sensitivity.
   1659..1816    +  misc_feature   WPRE (fragment): woodchuck hepatitis virus posttranscriptional regulatory element
   1822..1902    +  misc_feature   WPRE (fragment): woodchuck hepatitis virus posttranscriptional regulatory element
   1919..2030    +  polyA_signal   bGH poly(A) signal: bovine growth hormone polyadenylation signal
   2148..2288    +  repeat_region  AAV2 ITR: inverted terminal repeat of adeno-associated virus serotype 2 inverted
   2293..2344    -  misc_feature   bom (fragment): basis of mobility region from pBR322
   2363..2818    +  rep_origin     f1 ori (sequence partly withheld): f1 bacteriophage origin of replication; arrow indicates direction of (+) strand synthesis
   2819..2868    -  misc_feature   bom (fragment): basis of mobility region from pBR322
   2970..3005    -  CDS            rop (fragment): Rop protein, which maintains plasmids at low copy number; rop
   3100..3204    +  promoter       AmpR promoter: bla
   3205..4065    +  CDS            AmpR: β-lactamase; bla; confers resistance to ampicillin, carbenicillin, and related antibiotics
   4236..4824    +  rep_origin     ori: high-copy-number ColE1/pMB1/pBR322/pUC origin of replication
