[The description below was written by a language model from this plasmid's Addgene catalogue record and pLannotate feature annotations shown in this document.]
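Description:
AiP11633 - pAAV-hsA2-AiE0140h-minRho-SYFP2-WPRE3-BGHpA (alias CN1633) is a 4,885-nt AAV transfer plasmid from a collection of enhancer-driven AAV vectors built for genetic access to cortical cell types. It is maintained in bacteria as a high-copy plasmid through a ColE1/pUC-type origin and selected with ampicillin via the bla gene and its own promoter. The backbone also carries an f1 phage origin and short remnants of the pBR322 bom and rop regions. A recombination-deficient growth strain is recorded, a common choice for preserving the repeat-rich ITRs. The annotation detects a full AAV2 inverted terminal repeat downstream of the cassette but only two short ITR fragments upstream. This may reflect the difficulty of sequencing or annotating ITRs, or a change in that repeat; the record does not settle which.

Between the ITRs lies a simple direct-expression reporter cassette. According to the construct name, an enhancer element designated AiE0140h (also called eHGT_140h) sits upstream of a minimal rhodopsin promoter (minRho), preceded by an element labelled hsA2. None of these three parts is annotated in the feature table, although roughly 800 nt of unannotated sequence upstream of the coding region would accommodate them, and the record does not explain what hsA2 is. The minimal promoter is expected to have little activity alone, so the paired enhancer should determine which cells express the reporter. The payload is SYFP2, a rapidly maturing monomeric yellow fluorescent protein derived from Aequorea victoria. It is followed by WPRE3, a shortened woodchuck posttranscriptional regulatory element (annotated as two fragments) that boosts transcript expression, and by a bovine growth hormone polyadenylation signal. Packaged into recombinant AAV, the construct labels cells in which the enhancer is active, but the record does not state which cell population AiE0140h targets.
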