Addgene plasmid #163503: AiP11633 - pAAV-hsA2-AiE0140h-minRho-SYFP2-WPRE3-BGHpA (Alias: CN1633)
Purpose: Direct-expressing SYFP2 AAV Virus
Depositing lab: Allen Institute for Brain Science & Boaz Levi. Depositing organization: Allen Institute. Publication: A suite of enhancer AAVs and transgenic mouse lines for genetic access to cortical cell types. Ben-Simon Y, Hooper M, Narayan S, Daigle TL, Dwivedi D, Way SW, Oster A, Stafford DA, Mich JK, Taormina MJ, Martinez RA, Opitz-Araya X, Roth JR, Alexander JR, Allen S, Amster A, Arbuckle J, Ayala A, Baker PM, Bakken TE, Barcelli T, Barta S, Bendrick J, Bertagnolli D, Bielstein C, Bishwakarma P, Bowlus J, Boyer G, Brouner K, Casian B, Casper T, Chakka AB, Chakrabarty R, Chance RK, Chavan S, Clark M, Colbert K, Collman F, Daniel S, Departee M, DiValentin P, Donadio N, Dotson N, Egdorf T, Fliss T, Gabitto M, Garcia J, Gary A, Gasperini M, Gloe J, Goldy J, Gore BB, Graybuck L, Greisman N, Haeseleer F, Halterman C, Haradon Z, Hastings SD, Helback O, Ho W, Hockemeyer D, Huang C, Huff S, Hunker A, Johansen N, Jones D, Juneau Z, Kalmbach B, Kannan M, Khem S, Kussick E, Kutsal R, Larsen R, Lee C, Lee AY, Leibly M, Lenz GH, Li S, Liang E, Lusk N, Madigan Z, Malloy J, Malone J, McCue R, Melchor J, Mollenkopf T, Moosman S, Morin E, Newman D, Ng L, Ngo K, Omstead V, Otto S, Oyama A, Pena N, Pham T, Phillips E, Pom CA, Potekhina L, Ransford S, Ray PL, Rette D, Reynoldson C, Rimorin C, Rocha D, Ruiz A, Sanchez REA, Sawyer L, Sedeno-Cortes A, Sevigny JP, Shapovalova N, Shepard N, Shulga L, Sigler AR, Siverts L, Soliman S, Somasundaram S, Staats B, Stewart K, Szelenyi E, Tieu M, Trader C, Tran A, van Velthoven CTJ, Walker M, Wang Y, Weed N, Wirthlin M, Wood T, Wynalda B, Yao Z, Zhou T, Ariza J, Dee N, Reding M, Ronellenfitch K, Mufti S, Sunkin SM, Smith KA, Esposito L, Waters J, Thyagarajan B, Yao S, Lein ES, Zeng H, Levi BP, Ngai J, Ting JT, Tasic B. Cell. 2025 May 16:S0092-8674(25)00513-6. doi: 10.1016/j.cell.2025.05.002. PubMed 40403729.
Backbone
  Vector backbone: rAAV-hsA2-eHGT_140h-minRho-SYFP2-WPRE3-BGHpA
  Backbone manufacturer: Allen Institute
  Vector type: AAV
Growth in bacteria
  Bacterial resistance: Ampicillin, 100 μg/mL
  Growth temperature: 37°C
  Growth strain: NEB Stable
  Copy number: High Copy
Gene/Insert
  Gene/Insert name: SYFP2
  Species: Synthetic
  Insert size (bp): 720
  Promoter: MinRho
  Cloning method: Ligation Independent Cloning
  Sequencing primers: 5′ AGCGCACGAGGGAGCTT; 3′ ACGTCGCCGTCCAGCTC
Terms and licenses: Academic/Nonprofit Terms; Industry Terms: Not Available to Industry
Depositor comments: Funded by BRAIN initiative.
How to cite: AiP11633 - pAAV-hsA2-AiE0140h-minRho-SYFP2-WPRE3-BGHpA (Alias: CN1633) was a gift from Allen Institute for Brain Science & Boaz Levi (Addgene plasmid # 163503 ; http://n2t.net/addgene:163503 ; RRID:Addgene_163503)
